Addgene plasmid #115520: pUC57kan-T7-gRNA-U6 V2
Purpose: To construct multiple sgRNA expression vector for CRISPR
Depositing lab: Xingxu Huang. Depositing organization: ShanghaiTech University.
Backbone
  Vector backbone: pUC57
  Vector type: CRISPR
Growth in bacteria
  Bacterial resistance: Kanamycin, 50 μg/mL
  Growth temperature: 37°C
  Growth strain: DH5alpha
  Copy number: High Copy
Gene/Insert
  Gene/Insert name: sgRNA scaffolf-U6 promoter
  Cloning method: Gibson Cloning
  Sequencing primers: 5′ M13-fwd
Terms and licenses: Academic/Nonprofit Terms; Industry Terms: Not Available to Industry
How to cite: pUC57kan-T7-gRNA-U6 V2 was a gift from Xingxu Huang (Addgene plasmid # 115520 ; http://n2t.net/addgene:115520 ; RRID:Addgene_115520)
