[The description below was written by a language model from this plasmid's Addgene catalogue record and pLannotate feature annotations shown in this document.]
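Description:
pUC57kan-T7-gRNA-U6 V2 is a small (about 3 kb) bacterial cloning plasmid built on a kanamycin-resistant pUC57 backbone and classed as a CRISPR vector. It is maintained in E. coli at high copy number through the ColE1/pUC-type origin and is selected with kanamycin through an aminoglycoside phosphotransferase gene (aph(3')-Ia) that sits downstream of the AmpR (bla) promoter. The annotated fragments of lacZα, lacI, the CAP binding site, bom and rop are remnants of the pUC/pBR322 lineage flanking the cloning region, not functional cassettes. No mammalian selection marker, Cas9 gene or viral element is annotated.

The insert, assembled by Gibson cloning, consists of a bacteriophage T7 promoter followed by the Streptococcus pyogenes Cas9 guide RNA scaffold and then a human U6 RNA polymerase III promoter, all in the same orientation. The scaffold-then-U6 order is the notable feature. Instead of forming a complete sgRNA expression unit, the segment supplies the 3′ end of one sgRNA and the promoter for the next. This fits the stated purpose of constructing vectors that express multiple sgRNAs. Such a module is typically used as a template or building block, with one spacer added upstream of the scaffold and another downstream of U6, so that inserting it into a recipient vector yields tandem U6-driven guide cassettes. However, the record does not describe the exact assembly scheme or the recipient vector. The upstream T7 promoter could in principle support in vitro transcription of guide RNA, though the record does not state this use. No specific targeting spacer is annotated.
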