Features (pLannotate 1.2.2; 11 found; start..end, strand, type, name):
    137..236     +  misc_feature   bom (fragment): basis of mobility region from pBR322
    242..399     -  CDS            lacZα (fragment): LacZα fragment of β-galactosidase; lacZ fragment
    442..460     +  promoter       T7 promoter: promoter for bacteriophage T7 RNA polymerase
    482..557     +  misc_RNA       gRNA scaffold: guide RNA scaffold for the Streptococcus pyogenes CRISPR/Cas9 system
    598..838     +  promoter       U6 promoter: RNA polymerase III promoter for human U6 snRNA
    875..896     -  protein_bind   CAP binding site: CAP binding activates transcription in the presence of cAMP. E. coli catabolite activator protein
    909..1001    -  CDS            lacI (fragment): lac repressor; lacI; The lac repressor binds to the lac operator to inhibit transcription in E. coli. This inhibition can be relieved by adding lactose or isopropyl-β-D-thiogalactopyranoside (IPTG).
   1185..1773    -  rep_origin     ori: high-copy-number ColE1/pMB1/pBR322/pUC origin of replication
   1944..2759    -  CDS            KanR: aminoglycoside phosphotransferase; aph(3')-Ia; confers resistance to kanamycin in bacteria or G418 (Geneticin®) in eukaryotes
   2760..2864    -  promoter       AmpR promoter: bla
   2959..35      +  CDS            rop (fragment) (across the origin): Rop protein, which maintains plasmids at low copy number; rop
>Addgene plasmid #115520 | pUC57kan-T7-gRNA-U6 V2 | depositor full sequence | sequence record 217845 | pUC57kan-T7-gRNA-U6 V2 sequence 2959 bps
TCGCGCGTTTCGGTGATGACGGTGAAAACCTCTGACACATGCAGCTCCCGGAGACGGTCACAGCTTGTCT
GTAAGCGGATGCCGGGAGCAGACAAGCCCGTCAGGGCGCGTCAGCGGGTGTTGGCGGGTGTCGGGGCTGG
CTTAACTATGCGGCATCAGAGCAGATTGTACTGAGAGTGCACCATATGCGGTGTGAAATACCGCACAGAT
GCGTAAGGAGAAAATACCGCATCAGGCGCCATTCGCCATTCAGGCTGCGCAACTGTTGGGAAGGGCGATC
GGTGCGGGCCTCTTCGCTATTACGCCAGCTGGCGAAAGGGGGATGTGCTGCAAGGCGATTAAGTTGGGTA
ACGCCAGGGTTTTCCCAGTCACGACGTTGTAAAACGACGGCCAGTGAATTCGAGCTCGGTACCTCGCGAA
TGCATCTAGATATCGGATCCCTAATACGACTCACTATAGGTGAGACCGAGAGAGGGTCTCAGTTTTAGAG
CTAGAAATAGCAAGTTAAAATAAGGCTAGTCCGTTATCAACTTGAAAAAGTGGCACCGAGTCGGTGCTTT
TTTTAAAGGGCCCGTCGACTGCAGAGGCTAGCTCACCGAGGGCCTATTTCCCATGATTCCTTCATATTTG
CATATACGATACAAGGCTGTTAGAGAGATAATTGGAATTAATTTGACTGTAAACACAAAGATATTAGTAC
AAAATACGTGACGTAGAAAGTAATAATTTCTTGGGTAGTTTGCAGTTTTAAAATTATGTTTTAAAATGGA
CTATCATATGCTTACCGTAACTTGAAAGTATTTCGATTTCTTGGCTTTATATATCTTGTGGAAAGGACGA
AACACCGCATAAAGTGTAAAGCCTGGGGTGCCTAATGAGTGAGCTAACTCACATTAATTGCGTTGCGCTC
ACTGCCCGCTTTCCAGTCGGGAAACCTGTCGTGCCAGCTGCATTAATGAATCGGCCAACGCGCGGGGAGA
GGCGGTTTGCGTATTGGGCGCGGCCGCCGCTTCCTCGCTCACTGACTCGCTGCGCTCGGTCGTTCGGCTG
CGGCGAGCGGTATCAGCTCACTCAAAGGCGGTAATACGGTTATCCACAGAATCAGGGGATAACGCAGGAA
AGAACATGTGAGCAAAAGGCCAGCAAAAGGCCAGGAACCGTAAAAAGGCCGCGTTGCTGGCGTTTTTCCA
TAGGCTCCGCCCCCCTGACGAGCATCACAAAAATCGACGCTCAAGTCAGAGGTGGCGAAACCCGACAGGA
CTATAAAGATACCAGGCGTTTCCCCCTGGAAGCTCCCTCGTGCGCTCTCCTGTTCCGACCCTGCCGCTTA
CCGGATACCTGTCCGCCTTTCTCCCTTCGGGAAGCGTGGCGCTTTCTCATAGCTCACGCTGTAGGTATCT
CAGTTCGGTGTAGGTCGTTCGCTCCAAGCTGGGCTGTGTGCACGAACCCCCCGTTCAGCCCGACCGCTGC
GCCTTATCCGGTAACTATCGTCTTGAGTCCAACCCGGTAAGACACGACTTATCGCCACTGGCAGCAGCCA
CTGGTAACAGGATTAGCAGAGCGAGGTATGTAGGCGGTGCTACAGAGTTCTTGAAGTGGTGGCCTAACTA
CGGCTACACTAGAAGAACAGTATTTGGTATCTGCGCTCTGCTGAAGCCAGTTACCTTCGGAAAAAGAGTT
GGTAGCTCTTGATCCGGCAAACAAACCACCGCTGGTAGCGGTGGTTTTTTTGTTTGCAAGCAGCAGATTA
CGCGCAGAAAAAAAGGATCTCAAGAAGATCCTTTGATCTTTTCTACGGGGTCTGACGCTCAGTGGAACGA
AAACTCACGTTAAGGGATTTTGGTCATGAGATTATCAAAAAGGATCTTCACCTAGATCCTTTTAAATTAA
AAATGAAGTTTTAAATCAATCTAAAGTATATATGAGTAAACTTGGTCTGACAGTTAGAAAAACTCATCGA
GCATCAAATGAAACTGCAATTTATTCATATCAGGATTATCAATACCATATTTTTGAAAAAGCCGTTTCTG
TAATGAAGGAGAAAACTCACCGAGGCAGTTCCATAGGATGGCAAGATCCTGGTATCGGTCTGCGATTCCG
ACTCGTCCAACATCAATACAACCTATTAATTTCCCCTCGTCAAAAATAAGGTTATCAAGTGAGAAATCAC
CATGAGTGACGACTGAATCCGGTGAGAATGGCAAAAGTTTATGCATTTCTTTCCAGACTTGTTCAACAGG
CCAGCCATTACGCTCGTCATCAAAATCACTCGCATCAACCAAACCGTTATTCATTCGTGATTGCGCCTGA
GCGAGACGAAATACGCGATCGCTGTTAAAAGGACAATTACAAACAGGAATCGAATGCAACCGGCGCAGGA
ACACTGCCAGCGCATCAACAATATTTTCACCTGAATCAGGATATTCTTCTAATACCTGGAATGCTGTTTT
CCCAGGGATCGCAGTGGTGAGTAACCATGCATCATCAGGAGTACGGATAAAATGCTTGATGGTCGGAAGA
GGCATAAATTCCGTCAGCCAGTTTAGTCTGACCATCTCATCTGTAACATCATTGGCAACGCTACCTTTGC
CATGTTTCAGAAACAACTCTGGCGCATCGGGCTTCCCATACAATCGATAGATTGTCGCACCTGATTGCCC
GACATTATCGCGAGCCCATTTATACCCATATAAATCAGCATCCATGTTGGAATTTAATCGCGGCCTAGAG
CAAGACGTTTCCCGTTGAATATGGCTCATACTCTTCCTTTTTCAATATTATTGAAGCATTTATCAGGGTT
ATTGTCTCATGAGCGGATACATATTTGAATGTATTTAGAAAAATAAACAAATAGGGGTTCCGCGCACATT
TCCCCGAAAAGTGCCACCTGACGTCTAAGAAACCATTATTATCATGACATTAACCTATAAAAATAGGCGT
ATCACGAGGCCCTTTCGTC
