Features (pLannotate 1.2.2; 11 found; start..end, strand, type, name):
    137..236     +  misc_feature   bom (fragment): basis of mobility region from pBR322
    242..399     -  CDS            lacZα (fragment): LacZα fragment of β-galactosidase; lacZ fragment
    442..460     +  promoter       T7 promoter: promoter for bacteriophage T7 RNA polymerase
    482..557     +  misc_RNA       gRNA scaffold: guide RNA scaffold for the Streptococcus pyogenes CRISPR/Cas9 system
    598..838     +  promoter       U6 promoter: RNA polymerase III promoter for human U6 snRNA
    875..896     -  protein_bind   CAP binding site: CAP binding activates transcription in the presence of cAMP. E. coli catabolite activator protein
    909..1001    -  CDS            lacI (fragment): lac repressor; lacI; The lac repressor binds to the lac operator to inhibit transcription in E. coli. This inhibition can be relieved by adding lactose or isopropyl-β-D-thiogalactopyranoside (IPTG).
   1185..1773    -  rep_origin     ori: high-copy-number ColE1/pMB1/pBR322/pUC origin of replication
   1944..2759    -  CDS            KanR: aminoglycoside phosphotransferase; aph(3')-Ia; confers resistance to kanamycin in bacteria or G418 (Geneticin®) in eukaryotes
   2760..2864    -  promoter       AmpR promoter: bla
   2959..35      +  CDS            rop (fragment) (across the origin): Rop protein, which maintains plasmids at low copy number; rop
>Addgene plasmid #115520 | pUC57kan-T7-gRNA-U6 V2 | addgene full sequence | sequence record 224556 | Addgene NGS Result
TCGCGCGTTTCGGTGATGACGGTGAAAACCTCTGACACATGCAGCTCCCGGAGACGGTCACAGCTTGTCT
GTAAGCGGATGCCGGGAGCAGACAAGCCCGTCAGGGCGCGTCAGCGGGTGTTGGCGGGTGTCGGGGCTGG
CTTAACTATGCGGCATCAGAGCAGATTGTACTGAGAGTGCACCATATGCGGTGTGAAATACCGCACAGAT
GCGTAAGGAGAAAATACCGCATCAGGCGCCATTCGCCATTCAGGCTGCGCAACTGTTGGGAAGGGCGATC
GGTGCGGGCCTCTTCGCTATTACGCCAGCTGGCGAAAGGGGGATGTGCTGCAAGGCGATTAAGTTGGGTA
ACGCCAGGGTTTTCCCAGTCACGACGTTGTAAAACGACGGCCAGTGAATTCGAGCTCGGTACCTCGCGAA
TGCATCTAGATATCGGATCCCTAATACGACTCACTATAGGTGAGACCGAGAGAGGGTCTCAGTTTTAGAG
CTAGAAATAGCAAGTTAAAATAAGGCTAGTCCGTTATCAACTTGAAAAAGTGGCACCGAGTCGGTGCTTT
TTTTAAAGGGCCCGTCGACTGCAGAGGCTAGCTCACCGAGGGCCTATTTCCCATGATTCCTTCATATTTG
CATATACGATACAAGGCTGTTAGAGAGATAATTGGAATTAATTTGACTGTAAACACAAAGATATTAGTAC
AAAATACGTGACGTAGAAAGTAATAATTTCTTGGGTAGTTTGCAGTTTTAAAATTATGTTTTAAAATGGA
CTATCATATGCTTACCGTAACTTGAAAGTATTTCGATTTCTTGGCTTTATATATCTTGTGGAAAGGACGA
AACACCGCATAAAGTGTAAAGCCTGGGGTGCCTAATGAGTGAGCTAACTCACATTAATTGCGTTGCGCTC
ACTGCCCGCTTTCCAGTCGGGAAACCTGTCGTGCCAGCTGCATTAATGAATCGGCCAACGCGCGGGGAGA
GGCGGTTTGCGTATTGGGCGCGGCCGCCGCTTCCTCGCTCACTGACTCGCTGCGCTCGGTCGTTCGGCTG
CGGCGAGCGGTATCAGCTCACTCAAAGGCGGTAATACGGTTATCCACAGAATCAGGGGATAACGCAGGAA
AGAACATGTGAGCAAAAGGCCAGCAAAAGGCCAGGAACCGTAAAAAGGCCGCGTTGCTGGCGTTTTTCCA
TAGGCTCCGCCCCCCTGACGAGCATCACAAAAATCGACGCTCAAGTCAGAGGTGGCGAAACCCGACAGGA
CTATAAAGATACCAGGCGTTTCCCCCTGGAAGCTCCCTCGTGCGCTCTCCTGTTCCGACCCTGCCGCTTA
CCGGATACCTGTCCGCCTTTCTCCCTTCTGGAAGCGTGGCGCTTTCTCATAGCTCACGCTGTAGGTATCT
CAGTTCGGTGTAGGTCGTTCGCTCCAAGCTGGGCTGTGTGCACGAACCCCCCGTTCAGCCCGACCGCTGC
GCCTTATCCGGTAACTATCGTCTTGAGTCCAACCCGGCAAGACACGACTTATCGCCACTGGCAGCAGCCA
CTGGTAACAGGATTAGCAGAGCGAGGTATGTAGGCGGTGCTACAGAGTTCTTGAAGTGGTGGCCTAACTA
CGGCTACACTAGAAGAACAGTATTTGGTATCTGCGCTCTGCTGAAGCCAGTTACCTTCGGAAAAAGAGTT
GGTAGCTCTTGATCCGGCAAACAAACCACCGCTGGTAGCGGTGGTTTTTTTGTTTGCAAGCAGCAGATTA
CGCGCAGAAAAAAAGGATCTCAAGAAGATCCTTTGATCTTTTCTACGGGGTCTGACGCTCAGTGGAACGA
AAACTCACGTTAAGGGATTTTGGTCATGAGATTATCAAAAAGGATCTTCACCTAGATCCTTTTAAATTAA
AAATGAAGTTTTAAATCAATCTAAAGTATATATGAGTAAACTTGGTCTGACAGTTAGAAAAACTCATCGA
GCATCAAATGAAACTGCAATTTATTCATATCAGGATTATCAATACCATATTTTTGAAAAAGCCGTTTCTG
TAATGAAGGAGAAAACTCACCGAGGCAGTTCCATAGGATGGCAAGATCCTGGTATCGGTCTGCGATTCCG
ACTCGTCCAACATCAATACAACCTATTAATTTCCCCTCGTCAAAAATAAGGTTATCAAGTGAGAAATCAC
CATGAGTGACGACTGAATCCGGTGAGAATGGCAAAAGTTTATGCATTTCTTTCCAGACTTGTTCAACAGG
CCAGCCATTACGCTCGTCATCAAAATCACTCGCATCAACCAAACCGTTATTCATTCGTGATTGCGCCTGA
GCGAGACGAAATACGCGATCGCTGTTAAAAGGACAATTACAAACAGGAATCGAATGCAACCGGCGCAGGA
ACACTGCCAGCGCATCAACAATATTTTCACCTGAATCAGGATATTCTTCTAATACCTGGAATGCTGTTTT
CCCAGGGATCGCAGTGGTGAGTAACCATGCATCATCAGGAGTACGGATAAAATGCTTGATGGTCGGAAGA
GGCATAAATTCCGTCAGCCAGTTTAGTCTGACCATCTCATCTGTAACATCATTGGCAACGCTACCTTTGC
CATGTTTCAGAAACAACTCTGGCGCATCGGGCTTCCCATACAATCGATAGATTGTCGCACCTGATTGCCC
GACATTATCGCGAGCCCATTTATACCCATATAAATCAGCATCCATGTTGGAATTTAATCGCGGCCTAGAG
CAAGACGTTTCCCGTTGAATATGGCTCATACTCTTCCTTTTTCAATATTATTGAAGCATTTATCAGGGTT
ATTGTCTCATGAGCGGATACATATTTGAATGTATTTAGAAAAATAAACAAATAGGGGTTCCGCGCACATT
TCCCCGAAAAGTGCCACCTGACGTCTAAGAAACCATTATTATCATGACATTAACCTATAAAAATAGGCGT
ATCACGAGGCCCTTTCGTC
